Addgene plasmid #223227: pAAV-U6-sgPet-1-hSyn-mCherry-KASH
Purpose: guideRNA targeting the mouse Pet-1 (Fev)
Depositing lab: Kyungjin Kim. Depositing organization: Daegu Gyeongbuk Institute of Science and Technology. Publication: Role of the circadian nuclear receptor REV-ERBalpha in dorsal raphe serotonin synthesis in mood regulation. Park I, Choi M, Kim J, Jang S, Kim D, Kim J, Choe Y, Geum D, Yu SW, Choi JW, Moon C, Choe HK, Son GH, Kim K. Commun Biol. 2024 Aug 15;7(1):998. doi: 10.1038/s42003-024-06647-y. PubMed 39147805.
Backbone
  Vector backbone: pAAV-U6-sgRNA-hSyn-mCherry-KASH
  Backbone size w/o insert (bp): 5270
  Total vector size (bp): 5294
  Modifications to backbone: Destroyed SapI digestion site
  Vector type: Mammalian Expression, Mouse Targeting, AAV, CRISPR
Growth in bacteria
  Bacterial resistance: Ampicillin, 100 μg/mL
  Growth temperature: 37°C
  Growth strain: NEB Stable
  Copy number: High Copy
Gene/Insert
  Gene/Insert name: Fev (alt name: Pet-1)
  Species: M. musculus (mouse)
  Insert size (bp): 24
  Entrez Gene: Fev (a.k.a. Pet-1, Pet1, Pex1, mPet-1)
  Promoter: U6
  Tag / fusion protein: mCherry
  Cloning method: Gibson Cloning
  Sequencing primers: 5′ CGC ACG CGT GAG GGC CTA TT
Terms and licenses: Academic/Nonprofit Terms; Industry Terms: Not Available to Industry
Depositor comments: gRNA target sequence: GCCGCGCCACCTCGTCCGGGTCGG
How to cite: pAAV-U6-sgPet-1-hSyn-mCherry-KASH was a gift from Kyungjin Kim (Addgene plasmid # 223227 ; http://n2t.net/addgene:223227 ; RRID:Addgene_223227)
