[The description below was written by a language model from this plasmid's Addgene catalogue record and pLannotate feature annotations shown in this document.]
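Description:
pAAV-U6-sgPet-1-hSyn-mCherry-KASH is an AAV transfer plasmid for CRISPR-based targeting of the mouse Fev gene (also known as Pet-1) in neurons. It derives from the pAAV-U6-sgRNA-hSyn-mCherry-KASH backbone, into which a 24 bp guide sequence was placed by Gibson cloning, destroying the SapI site of the parental vector. The plasmid is propagated in E. coli as a high-copy construct through a ColE1/pUC-type origin and selected with ampicillin via the bla gene. An f1 origin is also present. The catalogue lists a total size of 5,294 bp, while the annotated sequencing record is 5,283 nt. In that record the upstream AAV2 ITR is detected only as short fragments, whereas the downstream ITR is annotated in full. This pattern is common for repeat-rich ITRs in sequencing assemblies.

Between the ITRs sit two expression units. A human U6 RNA polymerase III promoter drives the Fev-directed spacer fused to the Streptococcus pyogenes Cas9 guide RNA scaffold. Downstream, the neuron-specific human synapsin I promoter drives mCherry joined to a KASH domain, annotated as a fragment matching human SYNE3, and the unit is terminated by the human growth hormone polyadenylation signal. KASH domains anchor proteins to the outer nuclear envelope, so the red signal marks the nuclei of transduced neurons, which helps in identifying or sorting them. The construct carries no Cas9, so the nuclease must be supplied separately, for example from a second vector or a Cas9-expressing animal. The associated publication concerns serotonin synthesis in the dorsal raphe, consistent with use of the packaged virus to disrupt Pet-1 in mouse brain neurons.
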