Features (pLannotate 1.2.2; 19 found; start..end, strand, type, name):
     12..39      +  repeat_region  AAV2 ITR (fragment): inverted terminal repeat of adeno-associated virus serotype 2 inverted
     68..95      +  repeat_region  AAV2 ITR (fragment): inverted terminal repeat of adeno-associated virus serotype 2 inverted
    145..385     +  promoter       U6 promoter: RNA polymerase III promoter for human U6 snRNA
    418..493     +  misc_RNA       gRNA scaffold: guide RNA scaffold for the Streptococcus pyogenes CRISPR/Cas9 system
    527..974     +  promoter       hSyn promoter: human synapsin I promoter; confers neuron-specific expression (Kügler et al., 2003)
    988..1005    +  misc_feature   MCS (fragment): pUC18/19 multiple cloning site
   1006..1713    +  CDS            mCherry: monomeric derivative of DsRed fluorescent protein (Shaner et al., 2004) mammalian codon-optimized
   1720..1738    +  misc_feature   MCS (fragment): multiple cloning site
   1807..1983    +  CDS            SYNE3 (fragment): SYNE3_HUMAN - Also known as C14orf139 From Homo sapiens (Human).
   1987..2008    +  misc_feature   MCS (fragment): pBluescript multiple cloning site
   2030..2506    +  polyA_signal   hGH poly(A) signal: human growth hormone polyadenylation signal
   2546..2686    +  repeat_region  AAV2 ITR: inverted terminal repeat of adeno-associated virus serotype 2 inverted
   2691..2742    -  misc_feature   bom (fragment): basis of mobility region from pBR322
   2761..3216    +  rep_origin     f1 ori (sequence partly withheld): f1 bacteriophage origin of replication; arrow indicates direction of (+) strand synthesis
   3217..3266    -  misc_feature   bom (fragment): basis of mobility region from pBR322
   3368..3403    -  CDS            rop (fragment): Rop protein, which maintains plasmids at low copy number; rop
   3498..3602    +  promoter       AmpR promoter: bla
   3603..4463    +  CDS            AmpR: β-lactamase; bla; confers resistance to ampicillin, carbenicillin, and related antibiotics
   4634..5222    +  rep_origin     ori: high-copy-number ColE1/pMB1/pBR322/pUC origin of replication
>Addgene plasmid #223227 | pAAV-U6-sgPet-1-hSyn-mCherry-KASH | addgene full sequence | sequence record 443551 | Addgene NGS Result
CCTGCAGGCAGCTGCGCGCTCGCTCGCTCACTGAGGCCGCCCGGGCGTCGGGCGACCTTTGGTCGCCCGG
CCTCAGTGAGCGAGCGAGCGCGCAGAGAGGGAGTGGCCAACTCCATCACTAGGGGTTCCTGCGGCCGCAC
GCGTGAGGGCCTATTTCCCATGATTCCTTCATATTTGCATATACGATACAAGGCTGTTAGAGAGATAATT
GGAATTAATTTGACTGTAAACACAAAGATATTAGTACAAAATACGTGACGTAGAAAGTAATAATTTCTTG
GGTAGTTTGCAGTTTTAAAATTATGTTTTAAAATGGACTATCATATGCTTACCGTAACTTGAAAGTATTT
CGATTTCTTGGCTTTATATATCTTGTGGAAAGGACGAAACACCGCCGCGCCACCTCGTCCGGGTCGGGTT
TTAGAGCTAGAAATAGCAAGTTAAAATAAGGCTAGTCCGTTATCAACTTGAAAAAGTGGCACCGAGTCGG
TGCTTTTTTTCTAGACTGCAGAGGGCCCTGCGTATGAGTGCAAGTGGGTTTTAGGACCAGGATGAGGCGG
GGTGGGGGTGCCTACCTGACGACCGACCCCGACCCACTGGACAAGCACCCAACCCCCATTCCCCAAATTG
CGCATCCCCTATCAGAGAGGGGGAGGGGAAACAGGATGCGGCGAGGCGCGTGCGCACTGCCAGCTTCAGC
ACCGCGGACAGTGCCTTCGCCCCCGCCTGGCGGCGCGCGCCACCGCCGCCTCAGCACTGAAGGCGCGCTG
ACGTCACTCGCCGGTCCCCCGCAAACTCCCCTTCCCGGCCACCTTGGTCGCGTCCGCGCCGCCGCCGGCC
CAGCCGGACCGCACCACGCGAGGCGCGAGATAGGGGGGCACGGGCGCGACCATCTGCGCTGCGGCGCCGG
CGACTCAGCGCTGCCTCAGTCTGCGGTGGGCAGCGGAGGAGTCGTGTCGTGCCTGAGAGCGCAGTCGAGA
AGGTACCGGATCCTCTAGAGTCGACATGGTGAGCAAGGGCGAGGAGGATAACATGGCCATCATCGAGGAG
TTCATGCGCTTCAAGGTGCACATGGAGGGCTCCGTGAACGGCCACGAGTTCGAGATCGAGGGCGAGGGCG
AGGGCCGCCCCTACGAGGGCACCCAGACCGCCAAGCTGAAGGTGACCAAGGGTGGCCCCCTGCCCTTCGC
CTGGGACATCCTGTCCCCTCAGTTCATGTACGGCTCCAAGGCCTACGTGAAGCACCCCGCCGACATCCCC
GACTACTTGAAGCTGTCCTTCCCCGAGGGCTTCAAGTGGGAGCGCGTGATGAACTTCGAGGACGGCGGCG
TGGTGACCGTGACCCAGGACTCCTCCCTGCAGGACGGCGAGTTCATCTACAAGGTGAAGCTGCGCGGCAC
CAACTTCCCCTCCGACGGCCCCGTAATGCAGAAGAAGACCATGGGCTGGGAGGCCTCCTCCGAGCGGATG
TACCCCGAGGACGGCGCCCTGAAGGGCGAGATCAAGCAGAGGCTGAAGCTGAAGGACGGCGGCCACTACG
ACGCTGAGGTCAAGACCACCTACAAGGCCAAGAAGCCCGTGCAGCTGCCCGGCGCCTACAACGTCAACAT
CAAGTTGGACATCACCTCCCACGACGAGGACTACACCATCGTGGAACAGTACGAACGCGCCGAGGGCCGC
CACTCCACCGGCGGCATGGACGAGCTGTACAAGGAATTCTCCGGACTCAGATCTCGAGAGGAGGAGGAGG
GGACAGACAGCAGGATGCCCCACCTCGACAGCCCCGGCAGCTCCCAGCCGAGACGCTCCTTCCTCTCAAG
GGTGATCAGGGCAGCGCTACCGTTGCAGCTGCTTCTGCTGCTGCTGCTGCTCCTGGCCTGCCTGCTACCT
GCCTCTGAAGATGACTACAGCTGCACCCAGGCCAACAACTTTGCCCGATCCTTCTACCCCATGCTGCGGT
ACACCAACGGGCCACCTCCCACCTAGGATATCAAGCTTATCGATACCGAGCGCTGCTCGAGAGATCTACG
GGTGGCATCCCTGTGACCCCTCCCCAGTGCCTCTCCTGGCCCTGGAAGTTGCCACTCCAGTGCCCACCAG
CCTTGTCCTAATAAAATTAAGTTGCATCATTTTGTCTGACTAGGTGTCCTTCTATAATATTATGGGGTGG
AGGGGGGTGGTATGGAGCAAGGGGCAAGTTGGGAAGACAACCTGTAGGGCCTGCGGGGTCTATTGGGAAC
CAAGCTGGAGTGCAGTGGCACAATCTTGGCTCACTGCAATCTCCGCCTCCTGGGTTCAAGCGATTCTCCT
GCCTCAGCCTCCCGAGTTGTTGGGATTCCAGGCATGCATGACCAGGCTCAGCTAATTTTTGTTTTTTTGG
TAGAGACGGGGTTTCACCATATTGGCCAGGCTGGTCTCCAACTCCTAATCTCAGGTGATCTACCCACCTT
GGCCTCCCAAATTGCTGGGATTACAGGCGTGAACCACTGCTCCCTTCCCTGTCCTTCTGATTTTGTAGGT
AACCACGTGCGGACCGAGCGGCCGCAGGAACCCCTAGTGATGGAGTTGGCCACTCCCTCTCTGCGCGCTC
GCTCGCTCACTGAGGCCGGGCGACCAAAGGTCGCCCGACGCCCGGGCTTTGCCCGGGCGGCCTCAGTGAG
CGAGCGAGCGCGCAGCTGCCTGCAGGGGCGCCTGATGCGGTATTTTCTCCTTACGCATCTGTGCGGTATT
TCACACCGCATA
[95 nt withheld, positions 2743-2837]
T
[46 nt withheld, positions 2839-2884]
C
[141 nt withheld, positions 2886-3026]
CCTTTGACGTTGGAGTCCACGTTCTTT
[37 nt withheld, positions 3054-3090]
ACTCTATCTCGGGCTATTCTTTTGATTTATAAGGGATTTTGCCGATTTCGGTCTATTGGTTAAAAAATGA
GCTGATTTAACAAAAATTTAACGCGAATTTTAACAAAATATTAACGTTTACAATTTTATGGTGCACTCTC
AGTACAATCTGCTCTGATGCCGCATAGTTAAGCCAGCCCCGACACCCGCCAACACCCGCTGACGCGCCCT
GACGGGCTTGTCTGCTCCCGGCATCCGCTTACAGACAAGCTGTGACCGTCTCCGGGAGCTGCATGTGTCA
GAGGTTTTCACCGTCATCACCGAAACGCGCGAGACGAAAGGGCCTCGTGATACGCCTATTTTTATAGGTT
AATGTCATGATAATAATGGTTTCTTAGACGTCAGGTGGCACTTTTCGGGGAAATGTGCGCGGAACCCCTA
TTTGTTTATTTTTCTAAATACATTCAAATATGTATCCGCTCATGAGACAATAACCCTGATAAATGCTTCA
ATAATATTGAAAAAGGAAGAGTATGAGTATTCAACATTTCCGTGTCGCCCTTATTCCCTTTTTTGCGGCA
TTTTGCCTTCCTGTTTTTGCTCACCCAGAAACGCTGGTGAAAGTAAAAGATGCTGAAGATCAGTTGGGTG
CACGAGTGGGTTACATCGAACTGGATCTCAACAGCGGTAAGATCCTTGAGAGTTTTCGCCCCGAAGAACG
TTTTCCAATGATGAGCACTTTTAAAGTTCTGCTATGTGGCGCGGTATTATCCCGTATTGACGCCGGGCAA
GAGCAACTCGGTCGCCGCATACACTATTCTCAGAATGACTTGGTTGAGTACTCACCAGTCACAGAAAAGC
ATCTTACGGATGGCATGACAGTAAGAGAATTATGCAGTGCTGCCATAACCATGAGTGATAACACTGCGGC
CAACTTACTTCTGACAACGATCGGAGGACCGAAGGAGCTAACCGCTTTTTTGCACAACATGGGGGATCAT
GTAACTCGCCTTGATCGTTGGGAACCGGAGCTGAATGAAGCCATACCAAACGACGAGCGTGACACCACGA
TGCCTGTAGCAATGGCAACAACGTTGCGCAAACTATTAACTGGCGAACTACTTACTCTAGCTTCCCGGCA
ACAATTAATAGACTGGATGGAGGCGGATAAAGTTGCAGGACCACTTCTGCGCTCGGCCCTTCCGGCTGGC
TGGTTTATTGCTGATAAATCTGGAGCCGGTGAGCGTGGGTCTCGCGGTATCATTGCAGCACTGGGGCCAG
ATGGTAAGCCCTCCCGTATCGTAGTTATCTACACGACGGGGAGTCAGGCAACTATGGATGAACGAAATAG
ACAGATCGCTGAGATAGGTGCCTCACTGATTAAGCATTGGTAACTGTCAGACCAAGTTTACTCATATATA
CTTTAGATTGATTTAAAACTTCATTTTTAATTTAAAAGGATCTAGGTGAAGATCCTTTTTGATAATCTCA
TGACCAAAATCCCTTAACGTGAGTTTTCGTTCCACTGAGCGTCAGACCCCGTAGAAAAGATCAAAGGATC
TTCTTGAGATCCTTTTTTTCTGCGCGTAATCTGCTGCTTGCAAACAAAAAAACCACCGCTACCAGCGGTG
GTTTGTTTGCCGGATCAAGAGCTACCAACTCTTTTTCCGAAGGTAACTGGCTTCAGCAGAGCGCAGATAC
CAAATACTGTTCTTCTAGTGTAGCCGTAGTTAGGCCACCACTTCAAGAACTCTGTAGCACCGCCTACATA
CCTCGCTCTGCTAATCCTGTTACCAGTGGCTGCTGCCAGTGGCGATAAGTCGTGTCTTACCGGGTTGGAC
TCAAGACGATAGTTACCGGATAAGGCGCAGCGGTCGGGCTGAACGGGGGGTTCGTGCACACAGCCCAGCT
TGGAGCGAACGACCTACACCGAACTGAGATACCTACAGCGTGAGCTATGAGAAAGCGCCACGCTTCCCGA
AGGGAGAAAGGCGGACAGGTATCCGGTAAGCGGCAGGGTCGGAACAGGAGAGCGCACGAGGGAGCTTCCA
GGGGGAAACGCCTGGTATCTTTATAGTCCTGTCGGGTTTCGCCACCTCTGACTTGAGCGTCGATTTTTGT
GATGCTCGTCAGGGGGGCGGAGCCTATGGAAAAACGCCAGCAACGCGGCCTTTTTACGGTTCCTGGCCTT
TTGCTGGCCTTTTGCTCACATGT
